Addgene plasmid #52036: pcDNA3.1-Hmga2 shMut wt
Purpose: encodes shMut HMGA2
Depositing lab: Julian Downward. Depositing organization: Cancer Research UK. Publication: HMGA2 functions as a competing endogenous RNA to promote lung cancer progression. Kumar MS, Armenteros-Monterroso E, East P, Chakravorty P, Matthews N, Winslow MM, Downward J. Nature. 2014 Jan 9;505(7482):212-7. doi: 10.1038/nature12785. Epub 2013 Dec 4. PubMed 24305048.
Backbone
  Vector backbone: pcDNA3.1
  Backbone manufacturer: Invitrogen
  Vector type: Mammalian Expression
  Selectable markers: Neomycin (select with G418)
Growth in bacteria
  Bacterial resistance: Ampicillin, 100 μg/mL
  Growth temperature: 37°C
  Growth strain: DH5alpha
  Copy number: High Copy
Gene/Insert
  Gene/Insert name: Hmga2
  Species: M. musculus (mouse)
  Mutation: shRNA binding site mutated
  Entrez Gene: Hmga2 (a.k.a. 9430083A20Rik, HMGI-C, Hmgic, pg, pygmy)
  Promoter: CMV
  Cloning method: Restriction Enzyme; 5′ cloning site EcoRI (not destroyed); 3′ cloning site EcoRI (not destroyed)
  Sequencing primers: 5′ CMV-F; 3′ BGH-rev
Terms and licenses: Academic/Nonprofit Terms; Industry Terms: Not Available to Industry
How to cite: pcDNA3.1-Hmga2 shMut wt was a gift from Julian Downward (Addgene plasmid # 52036 ; http://n2t.net/addgene:52036 ; RRID:Addgene_52036)
