[The description below was written by a language model from this plasmid's Addgene catalogue record.]
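Description:
pcDNA3.1-Hmga2 shMut wt is a mammalian expression plasmid built on the commercial pcDNA3.1 backbone. It is propagated as a high-copy plasmid in E. coli under ampicillin selection. It also carries a neomycin resistance marker, so transfected mammalian cells can be selected with G418 to obtain stable lines. No feature table accompanies the record, so the description rests on the catalogue fields. Standard pcDNA3.1 elements such as the origin of replication and polyadenylation signal are not itemised, although the listed BGH reverse sequencing primer is consistent with the usual BGH terminator region downstream of the cloning site.

The insert is mouse Hmga2, which encodes the high mobility group AT-hook 2 chromatin-associated protein. It is placed under the strong constitutive CMV promoter and was cloned by restriction digestion into an EcoRI site that is retained at both ends of the insert. The "shMut" designation refers to the mutation of the shRNA binding site in the transcript. The resulting mRNA should therefore escape knockdown by the corresponding shRNA, though the record does not state which shRNA this is or the exact nucleotide changes. The "wt" in the name suggests the sequence is otherwise unaltered, but the record does not define the term or say how much of the transcript beyond the coding region is included. No epitope tags or reporters are listed.

A construct of this kind is typically used for rescue experiments, in which Hmga2 is re-expressed in cells where the endogenous transcript has been silenced by RNA interference. The associated study examined Hmga2 acting as a competing endogenous RNA in lung cancer progression.
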