>Addgene plasmid #52036 | pcDNA3.1-Hmga2 shMut wt | addgene partial sequence | sequence record 81147 | CMV-F 5'-CGCAAATGGGCGGTAGGCGTG-3'
TAGCAGAGCTCTCTGGCTAACTAGAGAACCCACTGCTTACTGGCTTATCGAAATTAATACGACTCACTAT
AGGGAGACCCAAGCTGGCTAGCGTTTAAACTTAAGCTTGGTACCGAGCTCGGATCCACTAGTCCAGTGTG
GTGGAATTCCCGGGATCGCAACTCCCGAGCCTTTGCGGAGAGAGCAACCCTCTCCGCCTCCAACTCTTCC
CTCTCCTTCGCTTCCCGCCTCCTCTCCCTACCTCCACCTCTACCTCCGCCACCCACTGCCCGCAGCGCCT
CCTCCTTTCCTCCTCCTCCTCTCCTCCTCCTCTCTTCCTCCTCCCCTCTCTCTTTTTGGCAGCCGCTGGA
CGTCCGGTGTTGATGGTGGCAGCGGCGGCAGCCTAAGCAGCAGCAGTAGTCCCCGGCGCACTCGCCAGCT
CGCCTGCTCTCGCCGCTCTTGCCCTCTCCAGCTCTCTACATCCCGTCTCCCGAAAGGTGCTGGGCGGATT
CGGGGCGGCGGAGGCCGAGCGGCTGCAGCGGCGGTACCGGTAGAGGCAGTGGTAGCGGCGGCGGGAGGCA
GGATGAGCGCACGCGGTGAGGGCGCCGGGCAGCCGTCCACATCAGCCCAGGGACAACCTGCCGCCCCGGT
GCCACAGAAGCGAGGACGCGGCCGACCCAGGAAGCAGCAGCAAGAGCCAACCTGTGAGCCCTCTCCTAAG
AGACCCAGAGGAAGACCCAAAGGCAGCAAAAACAAGAGCCCCTCTAAAGCAGCCCAGAAGAAAGCAGAGA
CCATTGGAGAAAAACGGCCAAGAGGCAGACCTAGGAAATGGCCACAACAAGTCGTTCAGAAGAAGCCTGC
TCAGGAGACTGAAGAGACATCCTCGCAAGAGTCCGCAGAGGAGGATTAGGGGGCGCCGACATTCAATTTC
TACCTCAGCATCAGTTGGATCTTTTGAAGGGAGAAGACACTGCAGTGACCAGTTATTCTTAACTGCCACG
GTCTTTCTACTTCCTGCGGGGTGGGGCGGGGGCGGGGCTGGGC
