>Addgene plasmid #52036 | pcDNA3.1-Hmga2 shMut wt | addgene partial sequence | sequence record 82093 | BGH-rev 5'-TAGAAGGCACAGTCGAGG-3'
GACTCGAGCGGCCGCCACTGCTGCTGGATATCTGCAGAATTCGCCCTTGGCTGTTATGTTTATTGTGCAG
ACAGTGATAATCCACTAGAGAAGGTATTGCCACAAGCAAGCCGTCCAAGTACAATCACAGACAGCGACTC
TACACAAGGAACAGAGAACGAAGTCAGAGGGCACACAAAGGAACGGGGAGAAAGTTGGATGCAGGAATTC
GCCTTGATAAGTTTCTCCTGCAAACATACTTAGCTTGCAGAAATGGTAGAGAAGTTAGATGTCCAGTCTT
ACTTAGCTGTGACCAACAACAGTAAAAAACAGTCTTATAAAATTTATCTCCCACAAAAATAAACTATATA
TATAAAAATTTTATGATGTTCTCACTGTTCCATTGGACACAAGCCTTTTTTTTTCTCTTTTTTTTCTTTT
TTTTCAGTATGAAAAATGAGGTATACTGGGACTTAAGAGGTAGTAGTGTGTTTTGATTGTACAACATACA
GGAAATAAGGAATAACTTCATCAGAGATGGAAATTGCTCGGTGTGCCGAGTCTGGCCAACACGAGAAGCT
GCTTCAGTTTTTATGAGCTGGCCAAAATGAGGTTTCTGTAAGGCCCATCCGAAGACCCGGAATGAGAATC
TGATATTTATAAGCCACTGTTTATTTGATTATTTAATGCATTGTTAACAGTCATGTTGAATTTTAATCTC
TCCATAGCTCCTTTGGCGACTCACAACAGTGAGCCATCTGCCAGTCTCAGAGCGGCACGTGGCCTTTGAA
GTAACCTCCCTGAAAACAGCTGGAAGAGACATGGTTGTTTGTTTGTTTCATTTGGCTTCAGTATTAACTT
ATACTGACACAAGCCACTATGAGAAACTACCTCCTGGCC
