>Addgene plasmid #52036 | pcDNA3.1-Hmga2 shMut wt | addgene partial sequence | sequence record 82791 | mHmga2-3UTR-Rev 5'-mouse 3' UTR Hmga2 to get the let7 sites-3'
CCTCCCTGAAAACAGCTGGAAGAGACATGGTTGTTTGTTTGTTTCATTTGGCTTCAGTATTAACTTATAC
TGACACAAGCCACTATGAGAAACTACCTCCTGGCCCAGTGGGTAACACTCTGGAAAGTCAGCACACTTAA
TAGGAGAGAAAGGCATAGAAACTCTACACAAGAAGCGTCCAAAACAAATCTGCTTGAGACATTTTTTTAC
AAAAATCACATTGTGTAAAATACATGAAAAAATATCGGTCAAGCATATTCTTCTAGGCAACAAATCTTAG
AAATCTATTTTTTTCCTTTTTCATTGCATTAGGCAAAAGGCTGAGCTGGTTGTAGCAAAATTTCAAGTTT
CTTTGAAGGTTGGCTTGATTTTAATTCATTTATTTTTGCAAAAGTATGTAAAAAAATTGTGTTTCTATCA
AGTGTCTTTTACCAAAAAAAATGTTTCAATGAGGGAGAGGTGAGGTTTGAGCTCCTTCAAACATGGGGGA
AGGAAATCAATGAGTGATATAGGCTGCAAGTTCGTTCCTTTGGAAGTGTGGAGGTAGTTCCTTGCAAATC
AGGAAGTCCATTTGTTTCAATAATTCATTTGAGGTACAAACTTGGAGACTTATATTTGAACACTACAGAT
GTGTGTGTGTGATACAAAGTAGTGTCACTGAAAAAAAAATTCTCCTTAAGAACCTAGGAGCAACTTGACT
CAAAACTGTTTCAAATTAATGTAACAATCTAGCAGGAAAGCTGCCACAAGCATTTGTAACATTTTAATTA
AAAAAAAAAAAAGTCATAGAAACATGCATAGCCTGCTGAGACGGAGTAAGAGTACAGAGAAGAATGGTCG
AGAACTGGGGATGGCTGAGATGCCGACCCAGTAAGGTTTGGTTTGGTTTTGGTGGGCTTTTTTTTTTCCT
TTCTCTTGCAGGGCTTGTGTCTAGCAGCGTGTAACAAGTGCAGGGCTGTAAATTCACTGTAGCATTCAGA
GGTAGTATTGAGGAGTGGGGATTATTGCATCTCTGGCTAAAAGTGCA
